>Addgene plasmid #144519 | TFORF3043 | addgene full sequence | sequence record 404227 | Addgene NGS Result
TTAATGTAGTCTTATGCAATACTCTTGTAGTCTTGCAACATGGTAACGATGAGTTAGCAACATGCCTTAC
AAGGAGAGAAAAAGCACCGTGCATGCCGATTGGTGGAAGTAAGGTGGTACGATCGTGCCTTATTAGGAAG
GCAACAGACGGGTCTGACATGGATTGGACGAACCACTGAATTGCCGCATTGCAGAGATATTGTATTTAAG
TGCCTAGCTCGATACATAAACGGGTCTCTCTGGTTAGACCAGATCTGAGCCTGGGAGCTCTCTGGCTAAC
TAGGGAACCCACTGCTTAAGCCTCAATAAAGCTTGCCTTGAGTGCTTCAAGTAGTGTGTGCCCGTCTGTT
GTGTGACTCTGGTAACTAGAGATCCCTCAGACCCTTTTAGTCAGTGTGGAAAATCTCTAGCAGTGGCGCC
CGAACAGGGACTTGAAAGCGAAAGGGAAACCAGAGGAGCTCTCTCGACGCAGGACTCGGCTTGCTGAAGC
GCGCACGGCAAGAGGCGAGGGGCGGCGACTGGTGAGTACGCCAAAAATTTTGACTAGCGGAGGCTAGAAG
GAGAGAGATGGGTGCGAGAGCGTCAGTATTAAGCGGGGGAGAATTAGATCGCGATGGGAAAAAATTCGGT
TAAGGCCAGGGGGAAAGAAAAAATATAAATTAAAACATATAGTATGGGCAAGCAGGGAGCTAGAACGATT
CGCAGTTAATCCTGGCCTGTTAGAAACATCAGAAGGCTGTAGACAAATACTGGGACAGCTACAACCATCC
CTTCAGACAGGATCAGAAGAACTTAGATCATTATATAATACAGTAGCAACCCTCTATTGTGTGCATCAAA
GGATAGAGATAAAAGACACCAAGGAAGCTTTAGACAAGATAGAGGAAGAGCAAAACAAAAGTAAGACCAC
CGCACAGCAAGCGGCCGCTGATCTTCAGACCTGGAGGAGGAGATATGAGGGACAATTGGAGAAGTGAATT
ATATAAATATAAAGTAGTAAAAATTGAACCATTAGGAGTAGCACCCACCAAGGCAAAGAGAAGAGTGGTG
CAGAGAGAAAAAAGAGCAGTGGGAATAGGAGCTTTGTTCCTTGGGTTCTTGGGAGCAGCAGGAAGCACTA
TGGGCGCAGCGTCAATGACGCTGACGGTACAGGCCAGACAATTATTGTCTGGTATAGTGCAGCAGCAGAA
CAATTTGCTGAGGGCTATTGAGGCGCAACAGCATCTGTTGCAACTCACAGTCTGGGGCATCAAGCAGCTC
CAGGCAAGAATCCTGGCTGTGGAAAGATACCTAAAGGATCAACAGCTCCTGGGGATTTGGGGTTGCTCTG
GAAAACTCATTTGCACCACTGCTGTGCCTTGGAATGCTAGTTGGAGTAATAAATCTCTGGAACAGATTTG
GAATCACACGACCTGGATGGAGTGGGACAGAGAAATTAACAATTACACAAGCTTAATACACTCCTTAATT
GAAGAATCGCAAAACCAGCAAGAAAAGAATGAACAAGAATTATTGGAATTAGATAAATGGGCAAGTTTGT
GGAATTGGTTTAACATAACAAATTGGCTGTGGTATATAAAATTATTCATAATGATAGTAGGAGGCTTGGT
AGGTTTAAGAATAGTTTTTGCTGTACTTTCTATAGTGAATAGAGTTAGGCAGGGATATTCACCATTATCG
TTTCAGACCCACCTCCCAACCCCGAGGGGACCCATGCATTGCATCTCAATTAGTCAGCAACCAGGTGTGG
AAAGTCCCCAGGCTCCCCAGCAGGCAGAAGTATGCAAAGCATGCGTCTCAATTAGTCAGCAACCATAGTC
CCGCCCCTAACTCCGCCCATCCCGCCCCTAACTCCGCCCAGTTCCGCCCATTCTCCGCCCCATGGCTGAC
TAATTTTTTTTATTTATGCAGAGGCCGAGGCCGCCTCGGCCTCTGAGCTATTCCAGAAGTAGTGAGGAGG
CTTTTTTGGAGGCCTAGGCTTTTGCAAAAAGCTTTCTAGAGGTACCACCGGAGCTTACCATGACCGAGTA
CAAGCCCACGGTGCGCCTCGCCACCCGCGACGACGTCCCCAGGGCCGTACGCACCCTCGCCGCCGCGTTC
GCCGACTACCCCGCCACGCGCCACACCGTCGATCCGGACCGCCACATCGAGCGGGTCACCGAGCTGCAAG
AACTCTTCCTCACGCGCGTCGGGCTCGACATCGGCAAGGTGTGGGTCGCGGACGACGGCGCCGCCGTGGC
GGTCTGGACCACGCCGGAGAGCGTCGAAGCGGGGGCGGTGTTCGCCGAGATCGGCCCGCGCATGGCCGAG
TTGAGCGGTTCCCGGCTGGCCGCGCAGCAACAGATGGAAGGCCTCCTGGCGCCGCACCGGCCCAAGGAGC
CCGCGTGGTTCCTGGCCACCGTCGGCGTCTCGCCCGACCACCAGGGCAAGGGTCTGGGCAGCGCCGTCGT
GCTCCCCGGAGTGGAGGCGGCCGAGCGCGCCGGGGTGCCCGCCTTCCTGGAGACCTCCGCGCCCCGCAAC
CTCCCCTTCTACGAGCGGCTCGGCTTCACCGTCACCGCCGACGTCGAGGTGCCCGAAGGACCGCGCACCT
GGTGCATGACCCGCAAGCCCGGTGCCAGTTAACGAATTCTAGATCTTGAGACAAATGGCAGTATTCATCC
ACAATTTTAAAAGAAAAGGGGGGATTGGGGGGTACAGTGCAGGGGAAAGAATAGTAGACATAATAGCAAC
AGACATACAAACTAAAGAATTACAAAAACAAATTACAAAAATTCAAAATTTTCGGGTTTATTACAGGGAC
AGCAGAGATCCACTTTGGCGCCGGCTCGAGGCCTGCAGGTGCAAAGATGGATAAAGTTTTAAACAGAGAG
GAATCTTTGCAGCTAATGGACCTTCTAGGTCTTGAAAGGAGTGGGAATTGGCTCCGGTGCCCGTCAGTGG
GCAGAGCGCACATCGCCCACAGTCCCCGAGAAGTTGGGGGGAGGGGTCGGCAATTGAACCGGTGCCTAGA
GAAGGTGGCGCGGGGTAAACTGGGAAAGTGATGTCGTGTACTGGCTCCGCCTTTTTCCCGAGGGTGGGGG
AGAACCGTATATAAGTGCAGTAGTCGCCGTGAACGTTCTTTTTCGCAACGGGTTTGCCGCCAGAACACAG
GTAAGTGCCGTGTGTGGTTCCCGCGGGCCTGGCCTCTTTACGGGTTATGGCCCTTGCGTGCCTTGAATTA
CTTCCACCTGGCTGCAGTACGTGATTCTTGATCCCGAGCTTCGGGTTGGAAGTGGGTGGGAGAGTTCGAG
GCCTTGCGCTTAAGGAGCCCCTTCGCCTCGTGCTTGAGTTGAGGCCTGGCCTGGGCGCTGGGGCCGCCGC
GTGCGAATCTGGTGGCACCTTCGCGCCTGTCTCGCTGCTTTCGATAAGTCTCTAGCCATTTAAAATTTTT
GATGACCTGCTGCGACGCTTTTTTTCTGGCAAGATAGTCTTGTAAATGCGGGCCAAGATCTGCACACTGG
TATTTCGGTTTTTGGGGCCGCGGGCGGCGACGGGGCCCGTGCGTCCCAGCGCACATGTTCGGCGAGGCGG
GGCCTGCGAGCGCGGCCACCGAGAATCGGACGGGGGTAGTCTCAAGCTGGCCGGCCTGCTCTGGTGCCTG
GCCTCGCGCCGCCGTGTATCGCCCCGCCCTGGGCGGCAAGGCTGGCCCGGTCGGCACCAGTTGCGTGAGC
GGAAAGATGGCCGCTTCCCGGCCCTGCTGCAGGGAGCTCAAAATGGAGGACGCGGCGCTCGGGAGAGCGG
GCGGGTGAGTCACCCACACAAAGGAAAAGGGCCTTTCCGTCCTCAGCCGTCGCTTCATGTGACTCCACGG
AGTACCGGGCGCCGTCCAGGCACCTCGATTAGTTCTCGAGCTTTTGGAGTACGTCGTCTTTAGGTTGGGG
GGAGGGGTTTTATGCGATGGAGTTTCCCCACACTGAGTGGGTGGAGACTGAAGTTAGGCCAGCTTGGCAC
TTGATGTAATTCTCCTTGGAATTTGCCCTTTTTGAGTTTGGATCTTGGTTCATTCTCAAGCCTCAGACAG
TGGTTCAAAGTTTTTTTCTTCCATTTCAGGTGTCGTGAGGCTAGCATCGATTGATCAACAAGTTTGTACA
AAAAAGTTGGCACCATGGCGATGAGAGAGCTGAACGCGGATTCATGCTCAAGCCCCCAGATGGGGGCTAT
GTGGGAGACTAGTGGGTCTGTGAAAGAGAACTCCAGTCAGAGTAAGAAATACAGCACAAAAATAGAGAAT
CTTGGTCCTGAGAGCGCTTGCAGGCACTTCTGGAGCTTCCGTTATCATGAAGCAACCGGACCGCTTGAGA
CTATCAGCCAACTTCAGAAATTGTGCCATCAGTGGCTGAGGCCAGAGATCCACTCAAAAGAGCAGATCTT
GGAAATGCTGGTGTTAGAGCAGTTCCTGAGCATTCTGCCCAAGGAGACCCAGAACTGGGTGCAGAAGCAT
CATCCACAGAATGTCAAACAGGCTCTGGTCCTGGTGGAATTCTTGCAGAGGGAGCCTGATGGAACAAAGA
ATGAGGTCACAGCCCATGAGCTGGGAAAGGAGGCAGTGCTCTTGGGAGGAACAGCAGTGGCCCCAGGCTT
CAAGTGGAAGCCAGCAGAGCCCCAACCAATGGGTGTGTTCCAGAAAGAATATTGGAATACATACCGGGTA
CTACAAGAACAGCTGGGCTGGAACACTCACAAAGAAACCCAGCCTGTATATGAAAGAGCTGTGCATGATC
AACAGATGTTAGCCCTTTCTGAGCAGAAAAGAATCAAACACTGGAAGATGGCATCTAAACTCATCCTGCC
TGAGTCCCTGAGTTTGTTGACATTTGAAGATGTGGCTGTGTATTTTTCTGAGGAAGAGTGGCAATTATTG
AATCCTCTTGAGAAGACTCTCTACAATGATGTAATGCAGGATATCTATGAGACTGTCATCTCTCTAGGGT
TAAAGCTAAAAAATGACACTGGAAATGATCATCCTATATCTGTTTCTACATCAGAAATACAAACATCAGG
ATGCGAAGTATCAAAAAAGACCAGAATGAAAATTGCCCAGAAAACAATGGGCAGGGAAAATCCTGGTGAT
ACACACAGTGTACAGAAATGGCATCGAGCTTTTCCAAGGAAGAAAAGAAAGAAACCTGCAACTTGTAAAC
AAGAGCTTCCAAAACTTATGGATCTTCATGGGAAAGGCCCCACAGGGGAGAAACCTTTTAAGTGTCAGGA
ATGTGGGAAAAGCTTCAGAGTTAGCTCTGATCTTATTAAACACCACAGAATTCACACTGGAGAGAAACCC
TATAAATGTCAACAATGTGACAGGAGGTTTAGATGGAGTTCAGATCTTAATAAGCACTTCATGACCCATC
AAGGAATAAAACCATATAGATGCTCATGGTGTGGGAAAAGCTTTAGTCATAACACAAATCTACACACACA
CCAAAGAATTCACACAGGAGAGAAGCCCTTTAAATGTGATGAATGTGGAAAAAGATTCATTCAGAACTCC
CACCTTATTAAACACCAGAGAACTCACACAGGTGAGCAGCCTTATACATGTAGCTTATGCAAGAGAAACT
TTAGTAGGCGATCGAGCCTTCTTAGACACCAGAAACTCCACAGAAGAAGGGAAGCATGTCTAGTGTCTCC
AAACTTGCCAACTTTCTTGTACAAAGTGGTTGATATCGGTAAGCCTATCCCTAACCCTCTCCTCGGTCTC
GATTCTACGTAGTAATGAACTAGTCCGTAACTTGAAAGTATTTCGATTTCTTGGCTTTATATATCTTGTG
GAAAGGACGAGGTGATACTGCGAACGACAATGGCACGCGTTAAGTCGACAATCAACCTCTGGATTACAAA
ATTTGTGAAAGATTGACTGGTATTCTTAACTATGTTGCTCCTTTTACGCTATGTGGATACGCTGCTTTAA
TGCCTTTGTATCATGCTATTGCTTCCCGTATGGCTTTCATTTTCTCCTCCTTGTATAAATCCTGGTTGCT
GTCTCTTTATGAGGAGTTGTGGCCCGTTGTCAGGCAACGTGGCGTGGTGTGCACTGTGTTTGCTGACGCA
ACCCCCACTGGTTGGGGCATTGCCACCACCTGTCAGCTCCTTTCCGGGACTTTCGCTTTCCCCCTCCCTA
TTGCCACGGCGGAACTCATCGCCGCCTGCCTTGCCCGCTGCTGGACAGGGGCTCGGCTGTTGGGCACTGA
CAATTCCGTGGTGTTGTCGGGGAAATCATCGTCCTTTCCTTGGCTGCTCGCCTGTGTTGCCACCTGGATT
CTGCGCGGGACGTCCTTCTGCTACGTCCCTTCGGCCCTCAATCCAGCGGACCTTCCTTCCCGCGGCCTGC
TGCCGGCTCTGCGGCCTCTTCCGCGTCTTCGCCTTCGCCCTCAGACGAGTCGGATCTCCCTTTGGGCCGC
CTCCCCGCGTCGACTTTAAGACCAATGACTTACAAGGCAGCTGTAGATCTTAGCCACTTTTTAAAAGAAA
AGGGGGGACTGGAAGGGCTAATTCACTCCCAACGAAGACAAGATCTGCTTTTTGCTTGTACTGGGTCTCT
CTGGTTAGACCAGATCTGAGCCTGGGAGCTCTCTGGCTAACTAGGGAACCCACTGCTTAAGCCTCAATAA
AGCTTGCCTTGAGTGCTTCAAGTAGTGTGTGCCCGTCTGTTGTGTGACTCTGGTAACTAGAGATCCCTCA
GACCCTTTTAGTCAGTGTGGAAAATCTCTAGCAGTACGTATAGTAGTTCATGTCATCTTATTATTCAGTA
TTTATAACTTGCAAAGAAATGAATATCAGAGAGTGAGAGGAACTTGTTTATTGCAGCTTATAATGGTTAC
AAATAAAGCAATAGCATCACAAATTTCACAAATAAAGCATTTTTTTCACTGCATTCTAGTTGTGGTTTGT
CCAAACTCATCAATGTATCTTATCATGTCTGGCTCTAGCTATCCCGCCCCTAACTCCGCCCATCCCGCCC
CTAACTCCGCCCAGTTCCGCCCATTCTCCGCCCCATGGCTGACTAATTTTTTTTATTTATGCAGAGGCCG
AGGCCGCCTCGGCCTCTGAGCTATTCCAGAAGTAGTGAGGAGGCTTTTTTGGAGGCCTAGGGACGTACCC
AATTCGCCCTATAGTGAGTCGTATTACGCGCGCTCACTGGCCGTCGTTTTACAACGTCGTGACTGGGAAA
ACCCTGGCGTTACCCAACTTAATCGCCTTGCAGCACATCCCCCTTTCGCCAGCTGGCGTAATAGCGAAGA
GGCCCGCACCGATCGCCCTTCCCAACAGTTGCGCAGCCTGAATGGCGAATGGG
[124 nt withheld, positions 7334-7457]
C
[91 nt withheld, positions 7459-7549]
A
[49 nt withheld, positions 7551-7599]
CCTTTGACGTTGGAGTCCACGTTCTTT
[37 nt withheld, positions 7627-7663]
ACCCTATCTCGGTCTATTCTTTTGATTTATAAGGGATTTTGCCGATTTCGGCCTATTGGTTAAAAAATGA
GCTGATTTAACAAAAATTTAACGCGAATTTTAACAAAATATTAACGCTTACAATTTAGGTGGCACTTTTC
GGGGAAATGTGCGCGGAACCCCTATTTGTTTATTTTTCTAAATACATTCAAATATGTATCCGCTCATGAG
ACAATAACCCTGATAAATGCTTCAATAATATTGAAAAAGGAAGAGTATGAGTATTCAACATTTCCGTGTC
GCCCTTATTCCCTTTTTTGCGGCATTTTGCCTTCCTGTTTTTGCTCACCCAGAAACGCTGGTGAAAGTAA
AAGATGCTGAAGATCAGTTGGGTGCACGAGTGGGTTACATCGAACTGGATCTCAACAGCGGTAAGATCCT
TGAGAGTTTTCGCCCCGAAGAACGTTTTCCAATGATGAGCACTTTTAAAGTTCTGCTATGTGGCGCGGTA
TTATCCCGTATTGACGCCGGGCAAGAGCAACTCGGTCGCCGCATACACTATTCTCAGAATGACTTGGTTG
AGTACTCACCAGTCACAGAAAAGCATCTTACGGATGGCATGACAGTAAGAGAATTATGCAGTGCTGCCAT
AACCATGAGTGATAACACTGCGGCCAACTTACTTCTGACAACGATCGGAGGACCGAAGGAGCTAACCGCT
TTTTTGCACAACATGGGGGATCATGTAACTCGCCTTGATCGTTGGGAACCGGAGCTGAATGAAGCCATAC
CAAACGACGAGCGTGACACCACGATGCCTGTAGCAATGGCAACAACGTTGCGCAAACTATTAACTGGCGA
ACTACTTACTCTAGCTTCCCGGCAACAATTAATAGACTGGATGGAGGCGGATAAAGTTGCAGGACCACTT
CTGCGCTCGGCCCTTCCGGCTGGCTGGTTTATTGCTGATAAATCTGGAGCCGGTGAGCGTGGGTCTCGCG
GTATCATTGCAGCACTGGGGCCAGATGGTAAGCCCTCCCGTATCGTAGTTATCTACACGACGGGGAGTCA
GGCAACTATGGATGAACGAAATAGACAGATCGCTGAGATAGGTGCCTCACTGATTAAGCATTGGTAACTG
TCAGACCAAGTTTACTCATATATACTTTAGATTGATTTAAAACTTCATTTTTAATTTAAAAGGATCTAGG
TGAAGATCCTTTTTGATAATCTCATGACCAAAATCCCTTAACGTGAGTTTTCGTTCCACTGAGCGTCAGA
CCCCGTAGAAAAGATCAAAGGATCTTCTTGAGATCCTTTTTTTCTGCGCGTAATCTGCTGCTTGCAAACA
AAAAAACCACCGCTACCAGCGGTGGTTTGTTTGCCGGATCAAGAGCTACCAACTCTTTTTCCGAAGGTAA
CTGGCTTCAGCAGAGCGCAGATACCAAATACTGTTCTTCTAGTGTAGCCGTAGTTAGGCCACCACTTCAA
GAACTCTGTAGCACCGCCTACATACCTCGCTCTGCTAATCCTGTTACCAGTGGCTGCTGCCAGTGGCGAT
AAGTCGTGTCTTACCGGGTTGGACTCAAGACGATAGTTACCGGATAAGGCGCAGCGGTCGGGCTGAACGG
GGGGTTCGTGCACACAGCCCAGCTTGGAGCGAACGACCTACACCGAACTGAGATACCTACAGCGTGAGCT
ATGAGAAAGCGCCACGCTTCCCGAAGGGAGAAAGGCGGACAGGTATCCGGTAAGCGGCAGGGTCGGAACA
GGAGAGCGCACGAGGGAGCTTCCAGGGGGAAACGCCTGGTATCTTTATAGTCCTGTCGGGTTTCGCCACC
TCTGACTTGAGCGTCGATTTTTGTGATGCTCGTCAGGGGGGCGGAGCCTATGGAAAAACGCCAGCAACGC
GGCCTTTTTACGGTTCCTGGCCTTTTGCTGGCCTTTTGCTCACATGTTCTTTCCTGCGTTATCCCCTGAT
TCTGTGGATAACCGTATTACCGCCTTTGAGTGAGCTGATACCGCTCGCCGCAGCCGAACGACCGAGCGCA
GCGAGTCAGTGAGCGAGGAAGCGGAAGAGCGCCCAATACGCAAACCGCCTCTCCCCGCGCGTTGGCCGAT
TCATTAATGCAGCTGGCACGACAGGTTTCCCGACTGGAAAGCGGGCAGTGAGCGCAACGCAATTAATGTG
AGTTAGCTCACTCATTAGGCACCCCAGGCTTTACACTTTATGCTTCCGGCTCGTATGTTGTGTGGAATTG
TGAGCGGATAACAATTTCACACAGGAAACAGCTATGACCATGATTACGCCAAGCGCGCAATTAACCCTCA
CTAAAGGGAACAAAAGCTGGAGCTGCAAGC
Features (pLannotate 1.2.2; 34 found; start..end, strand, type, name):
      5..231     +  promoter       RSV promoter: Rous sarcoma virus enhancer/promoter
    232..412     +  LTR            5' LTR (truncated): truncated 5' long terminal repeat (LTR) from HIV-1
    459..584     +  misc_feature   HIV-1 Ψ: packaging signal of human immunodeficiency virus type 1
    568..931     +  CDS            HIV-1 gag (fragment): gag protein from human immunodeficiency virus 1; gag
   1077..1310    +  misc_feature   RRE: The Rev response element (RRE) of HIV-1 allows for Rev-dependent mRNA export from the nucleus to the cytoplasm.
   1687..1713    +  CDS            Rev (fragment): human immunodeficiency virus 1 (HIV-1) Rev protein; rev; enhances nuclear export of unspliced and incompletely spliced viral mRNAs
   1720..1743    +  promoter       SV40 promoter (fragment): SV40 early promoter
   1744..1815    +  promoter       SV40 promoter (fragment): SV40 enhancer and early promoter
   1839..1974    +  rep_origin     SV40 ori: SV40 origin of replication
   2020..2616    +  CDS            PuroR (fragment): puromycin N-acetyltransferase; pac from Streptomyces; confers resistance to puromycin
   2665..2782    +  misc_feature   cPPT/CTS: central polypurine tract and central termination sequence of HIV-1
   2847..2913    +  CDS            small t antigen (fragment): SV40 (simian virus 40) small t antigen
   2920..4098    +  promoter       EF-1α promoter: strong constitutive promoter for human elongation factor EF-1α
   4119..4136    +  protein_bind   attB1 (fragment): mutant version of attB; core recombination site for the Gateway® BP reaction BP Clonase™
   4145..5305    +  CDS            ZNF75D (fragment): ZN75D_HUMAN - Also known as ZNF75, ZNF82. Experimental evidence at transcript level: Swiss-Prot protein existence level 2. May be involved in transcriptional regulation. From Homo sapiens (Human).
   5682..5699    -  protein_bind   attB2 (fragment): mutant version of attB; core recombination site for the Gateway® BP reaction BP Clonase™
   5708..5749    +  CDS            V5 tag: epitope tag from simian virus 5
   5765..5818    +  promoter       U6 promoter (fragment): RNA polymerase III promoter for human U6 snRNA
   5860..6448    +  misc_feature   WPRE: woodchuck hepatitis virus posttranscriptional regulatory element
   6499..6518    +  misc_feature   cPPT/CTS (fragment): central polypurine tract and central termination sequence of HIV-1
   6520..6753    +  LTR            3' LTR (ΔU3): self-inactivating 3' long terminal repeat (LTR) from HIV-1
   6831..6952    +  polyA_signal   SV40 poly(A) signal: SV40 polyadenylation signal
   6992..7127    +  rep_origin     SV40 ori: SV40 origin of replication
   7148..7166    -  promoter       T7 promoter: promoter for bacteriophage T7 RNA polymerase
   7174..7329    +  CDS            lacZα (fragment): LacZα fragment of β-galactosidase; lacZ fragment
   7334..7762    +  rep_origin     f1 ori (sequence partly withheld): f1 bacteriophage origin of replication; arrow indicates direction of (+) strand synthesis
   7815..7919    +  promoter       AmpR promoter: bla
   7920..8780    +  CDS            AmpR: β-lactamase; bla; confers resistance to ampicillin, carbenicillin, and related antibiotics
   8951..9539    +  rep_origin     ori: high-copy-number ColE1/pMB1/pBR322/pUC origin of replication
   9722..9814    +  CDS            lacI (fragment): lac repressor; lacI; The lac repressor binds to the lac operator to inhibit transcription in E. coli. This inhibition can be relieved by adding lactose or isopropyl-β-D-thiogalactopyranoside (IPTG).
   9827..9848    +  protein_bind   CAP binding site: CAP binding activates transcription in the presence of cAMP. E. coli catabolite activator protein
   9863..9893    +  promoter       lac promoter: promoter for the E. coli lac operon
   9901..9917    +  protein_bind   lac operator: The lac repressor binds to the lac operator to inhibit transcription in E. coli. This inhibition can be relieved by adding lactose or isopropyl-β-D-thiogalactopyranoside (IPTG). lac repressor encoded by lacI
   9962..9980    +  promoter       T3 promoter: promoter for bacteriophage T3 RNA polymerase
