[The description below was written by a language model from this plasmid's Addgene catalogue record and pLannotate feature annotations shown in this document.]
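Description:
TFORF3043 is a third-generation-style, self-inactivating lentiviral expression plasmid built on the pLX_TRC317 backbone and carrying the human zinc-finger transcription factor ZNF75D as a Gateway-cloned open reading frame. It belongs to a barcoded transcription factor ORF collection in which each clone carries a unique 24-bp barcode, so that the identity of the overexpressed factor can be read out in pooled screens. The barcode is not annotated as a separate feature in the table. In bacteria the plasmid is maintained through a high-copy ColE1/pUC-type origin and selected with ampicillin via the β-lactamase gene. An f1 origin and remnants of lac and T7/T3 cloning elements are also present in the backbone. The depositor notes a risk of recombination, which is typical of LTR-containing plasmids.

The viral portion starts with an RSV promoter fused to a truncated HIV-1 5' LTR, which drives Tat-independent transcription of the genomic RNA. This is followed by the Ψ packaging signal with a gag fragment, and the RRE for Rev-dependent nuclear export. An SV40 early promoter drives puromycin N-acetyltransferase for selection of transduced mammalian cells, and a cPPT/CTS element downstream of it aids nuclear import. The EF-1α promoter then drives ZNF75D, which is flanked by attB1 and attB2 recombination scars and fused in frame to a C-terminal V5 epitope tag for detection. The annotation matches only part of the ORF to the reference protein, although the interval between the att sites is broadly consistent with the stated insert size. A WPRE enhances transcript expression, and the ΔU3 3' LTR inactivates the integrated provirus's LTR promoter. The construct is used for constitutive ZNF75D overexpression, for example in directed differentiation screens.
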