Addgene plasmid #144519: TFORF3043
Purpose: Lentiviral vector for overexpressing transcription factor ORFs with unique 24-bp barcodes. Barcodes facilitate identification of transcription factors in pooled screens.
Depositing lab: Feng Zhang. Depositing organization: Broad Institute. Publication: A transcription factor atlas of directed differentiation. Joung J, Ma S, Tay T, Geiger-Schuller KR, Kirchgatterer PC, Verdine VK, Guo B, Arias-Garcia MA, Allen WE, Singh A, Kuksenko O, Abudayyeh OO, Gootenberg JS, Fu Z, Macrae RK, Buenrostro JD, Regev A, Zhang F. Cell. 2023 Jan 5;186(1):209-229.e26. doi: 10.1016/j.cell.2022.11.026. PubMed 36608654.
Backbone
  Vector backbone: pLX_TRC317
  Backbone manufacturer: Broad Institute Genetic Perturbation Platform
  Backbone size w/o insert (bp): 8264
  Vector type: Mammalian Expression, Lentiviral
  Selectable markers: Puromycin
Growth in bacteria
  Bacterial resistance: Ampicillin, 100 μg/mL
  Growth temperature: 37°C
  Growth strain: NEB Stable
  Copy number: High Copy
Gene/Insert
  Gene/Insert name: ZNF75D
  Species: H. sapiens (human)
  Insert size (bp): 1739
  Entrez Gene: ZNF75D (a.k.a. D8C6, ZKSCAN24, ZNF75, ZNF82, ZSCAN28)
  Promoter: EF1a
  Tag / fusion protein: V5 (C terminal on insert)
  Cloning method: Gateway Cloning
  Sequencing primers: 5′ GGGTGGAGACTGAAGTTAGGCCAG; 3′ CACATAGCGTAAAAGGAGCAACATAG
Resource information
  A portion of this plasmid was derived from a plasmid made by: Broad Institute Genetic Perturbation Platform
Terms and licenses: Academic/Nonprofit Terms; Industry Terms: Not Available to Industry
Depositor comments: NM_007131.4 Please test multiple small colonies in case of plasmid recombination. To make this collection available in a timely manner, a portion of this collection was not fully sequenced by Addgene. If an Addgene verified full plasmid sequence is not available, please contact us prior to placing an order to request the full sequence.
How to cite: TFORF3043 was a gift from Feng Zhang (Addgene plasmid # 144519 ; http://n2t.net/addgene:144519 ; RRID:Addgene_144519)
