>Addgene plasmid #144519 | TFORF3043 | depositor partial sequence | sequence record 285672 | Insert
ATCGATTGATCAACAAGTTTGTACAAAAAAGTTGGCACCATGGCGATGAGAGAGCTGAACGCGGATTCAT
GCTCAAGCCCCCAGATGGGGGCTATGTGGGAGACTAGTGGGTCTGTGAAAGAGAACTCCAGTCAGAGTAA
GAAATACAGCACAAAAATAGAGAATCTTGGTCCTGAGAGCGCTTGCAGGCACTTCTGGAGCTTCCGTTAT
CATGAAGCAACCGGACCGCTTGAGACTATCAGCCAACTTCAGAAATTGTGCCATCAGTGGCTGAGGCCAG
AGATCCACTCAAAAGAGCAGATCTTGGAAATGCTGGTGTTAGAGCAGTTCCTGAGCATTCTGCCCAAGGA
GACCCAGAACTGGGTGCAGAAGCATCATCCACAGAATGTCAAACAGGCTCTGGTCCTGGTGGAATTCTTG
CAGAGGGAGCCTGATGGAACAAAGAATGAGGTCACAGCCCATGAGCTGGGAAAGGAGGCAGTGCTCTTGG
GAGGAACAGCAGTGGCCCCAGGCTTCAAGTGGAAGCCAGCAGAGCCCCAACCAATGGGTGTGTTCCAGAA
AGAATATTGGAATACATACCGGGTACTACAAGAACAGCTGGGCTGGAACACTCACAAAGAAACCCAGCCT
GTATATGAAAGAGCTGTGCATGATCAACAGATGTTAGCCCTTTCTGAGCAGAAAAGAATCAAACACTGGA
AGATGGCATCTAAACTCATCCTGCCTGAGTCCCTGAGTTTGTTGACATTTGAAGATGTGGCTGTGTATTT
TTCTGAGGAAGAGTGGCAATTATTGAATCCTCTTGAGAAGACTCTCTACAATGATGTAATGCAGGATATC
TATGAGACTGTCATCTCTCTAGGGTTAAAGCTAAAAAATGACACTGGAAATGATCATCCTATATCTGTTT
CTACATCAGAAATACAAACATCAGGATGCGAAGTATCAAAAAAGACCAGAATGAAAATTGCCCAGAAAAC
AATGGGCAGGGAAAATCCTGGTGATACACACAGTGTACAGAAATGGCATCGAGCTTTTCCAAGGAAGAAA
AGAAAGAAACCTGCAACTTGTAAACAAGAGCTTCCAAAACTTATGGATCTTCATGGGAAAGGCCCCACAG
GGGAGAAACCTTTTAAGTGTCAGGAATGTGGGAAAAGCTTCAGAGTTAGCTCTGATCTTATTAAACACCA
CAGAATTCACACTGGAGAGAAACCCTATAAATGTCAACAATGTGACAGGAGGTTTAGATGGAGTTCAGAT
CTTAATAAGCACTTCATGACCCATCAAGGAATAAAACCATATAGATGCTCATGGTGTGGGAAAAGCTTTA
GTCATAACACAAATCTACACACACACCAAAGAATTCACACAGGAGAGAAGCCCTTTAAATGTGATGAATG
TGGAAAAAGATTCATTCAGAACTCCCACCTTATTAAACACCAGAGAACTCACACAGGTGAGCAGCCTTAT
ACATGTAGCTTATGCAAGAGAAACTTTAGTAGGCGATCGAGCCTTCTTAGACACCAGAAACTCCACAGAA
GAAGGGAAGCATGTCTAGTGTCTCCAAACTTGCCAACTTTCTTGTACAAAGTGGTTGATATCGGTAAGCC
TATCCCTAACCCTCTCCTCGGTCTCGATTCTACGTAGTAATGAACTAGTCCGTAACTTGAAAGTATTTCG
ATTTCTTGGCTTTATATATCTTGTGGAAAGGACGAGGTGATACTGCGAACGACAATGGC
