>Addgene plasmid #144519 | TFORF3043 | depositor partial sequence | sequence record 285673 | Barcode
GGTGATACTGCGAACGACAATGGC
